>Addgene plasmid #56323 | mVenus-ATG16-N-18 | addgene full sequence | sequence record 401011 | Addgene Partial NGS Result
TAGTTATTAATAGTAATCAATTACGGGGTCATTAGTTCATAGCCCATATATGGAGTTCCGCGTTACATAA
CTTACGGTAAATGGCCCGCCTGGCTGACCGCCCAACGACCCCCGCCCATTGACGTCAATAATGACGTATG
TTCCCATAGTAACGCCAATAGGGACTTTCCATTGACGTCAATGGGTGGAGTATTTACGGTAAACTGCCCA
CTTGGCAGTACATCAAGTGTATCATATGCCAAGTACGCCCCCTATTGACGTCAATGACGGTAAATGGCCC
GCCTGGCATTATGCCCAGTACATGACCTTATGGGACTTTCCTACTTGGCAGTACATCTACGTATTAGTCA
TCGCTATTACCATGGTGATGCGGTTTTGGCAGTACATCAATGGGCGTGGATAGCGGTTTGACTCACGGGG
ATTTCCAAGTCTCCACCCCATTGACGTCAATGGGAGTTTGTTTTGGCACCAAAATCAACGGGACTTTCCA
AAATGTCGTAACAACTCCGCCCCATTGACGCAAATGGGCGGTAGGCGTGTACGGTGGGAGGTCTATATAA
GCAGAGCTGGTTTAGTGAACCGTCAGATCCGCTAGCGCTACCGGACTCAGATCTCGAGCTCAAGCTTACC
GCCATGTCGTCGGGCCTGCGCGCCGCAGACTTTCCCCGCTGGAAGCGTCACATCGCGGAGGAACTGAGGC
GCCGGGACCGACTGCAGAGGCAGGCGTTCGAGGAGATCATTCTGCAGTATACCAAGTTGCTGGAAAAGTC
AGATCTTCATTCAGTATTGACCCAGAAACTACAAGCAGAAAAGCATGACATGCCAAATAGGCATGAAATA
AGTCCTGGACATGATGGTGCGTGGAATGATAGTCAACTACAAGAAATGGCCCAGTTGAGGATCAAACACC
AGGAAGAGCTGACCGAACTGCACAAGAAGCGTGGGGAGTTAGCTCAGTTGGTGATTGACCTGAACAACCA
AATGCAGCAGAAGGACAAGGAGATACAGATGAATGAAGCAAAGATTTCGGAGTATTTACAGACCATCTCT
GACCTGGAGACAAACTGCCTGGACCTGCGCACCAAACTGCAGGACCTCGAGGTAGCCAACCAGACCCTGA
AGGATGAGTATGACGCCCTGCAGATTACTTTTACTGCCCTAGAAGAGAAACTGAGGAAAACTACTGAGGA
GAACCAGGAACTGGTCACCAGATGGATGGCTGAGAAGGCCCAAGAAGCCAATCGCCTCAATGCAGAGAAT
GAGAAGGACTCCAGGAGGCGTCAAGCACGGCTGCAGAAGGAGCTTGCAGAAGCAGCAAAGGAACCTCTAC
CTGTTGAACAGGATGATGACATTGAAGTCATTGTGGATGAGACCTCAGACCACACAGAAGAGACCTCTCC
CGTCCGAGCTGTCAGCAGAGCAGCTACGAGACGCTCTGTCTCTTCCATCCCAGTCCCCCAGGATATCATG
GACACTCATCCTGCTTCTGGTAAAGATGTGAGAGTCCCAACTACTGCCTCGTATGTCTTCGATGCGCATG
ACGGAGAGGTCAACGCAGTGCAGTTCAGTCCAGGCTCCCGGTTGCTGGCCACTGGAGGCATGGACCGCAG
GGTGAAACTTTGGGAAGCATTCGGAGATAAATGTGAATTCAAGGGCTCCCTGTCTGGCAGTAATGCTGGA
ATTACAAGCATTGAATTTGATAGTGCTGGAGCTTACCTATTAGCAGCTTCAAATGATTTTGCAAGCCGAA
TCTGGACTGTGGATGATTATCGATTACGGCACACACTCACAGGCCACAGCGGGAAAGTCCTCTCTGCCAA
GTTCCTGCTGGACAATGCACGGATTGTCTCAGGAAGTCACGACCGGACCCTCAAACTCTGGGATCTCCGC
AGCAAAGTCTGCATAAAAACAGTGTTTGCAGGATCCAGCTGCAATGACATTGTTTGCACTGAACAATGTG
TAATGAGTGGACATTTTGACAAGAAAATTCGTTTCTGGGATATCCGGTCAGAGAGTGTGGTCCGAGAGAT
GGAACTGTTAGGGAAGATCACTGCTCTGGACCTAAACCCTGAGAGAACTGAGCTCCTGAGCTGCTCCCGT
GATGACCTGCTAAAAGTCATCGACCTCCGGACAAATGCAGTCAAACAGACATTCAGTGCGCCTGGATTCA
AATGCGGCTCTGACTGGACCCGGGTTGTCTTCAGCCCTGATGGCAGTTACGTGGCAGCAGGCTCAGCCGA
GGGTTCTCTTTATGTCTGGAGTGTGCTGACAGGGAAAGTGGAGAAGGTTCTTTCAAAACAGCACAGCTCT
TCTATCAATGCGGTGGCGTGGGCCCCCTCGGGCTTACATGTTGTCAGTGTGGACAAAGGAAGCAGAGCTA
TGCTGTGGGCACAGCCTGGGAGAGGCAGCGGGAGTGGCAGTCGCGGAGGCAGTGGTGGACCGGTCGCCAC
CATGGTGAGCAAGGGCGAGGAGCTGTTCACCGGGGTGGTGCCCATCCTGGTCGAGCTGGACGGCGACGTA
AACGGCCACAAGTTCAGCGTGTCCGGCGAGGGCGAGGGCGATGCCACCTACGGCAAGCTGACCCTGAAGC
TGATCTGCACCACCGGCAAGCTGCCCGTGCCCTGGCCCACCCTCGTGACCACCCTGGGCTACGGCCTGCA
GTGCTTCGCCCGCTACCCCGACCACATGAAGCAGCACGACTTCTTCAAGTCCGCCATGCCCGAAGGCTAC
GTCCAGGAGCGCACCATCTTCTTCAAGGACGACGGCAACTACAAGACCCGCGCCGAGGTGAAGTTCGAGG
GCGACACCCTGGTGAACCGCATCGAGCTGAAGGGCATCGACTTCAAGGAGGACGGCAACATCCTGGGGCA
CAAGCTGGAGTACAACTACAACAGCCACAACGTCTATATCACCGCCGACAAGCAGAAGAACGGCATCAAG
GCCAACTTCAAGATCCGCCACAACATCGAGGACGGCGGCGTGCAGCTCGCCGACCACTACCAGCAGAACA
CCCCCATCGGCGACGGCCCCGTGCTGCTGCCCGACAACCACTACCTGAGCTACCAGTCCAAGCTGAGCAA
AGACCCCAACGAGAAGCGCGATCACATGGTCCTGCTGGAGTTCGTGACCGCCGCCGGGATCACTCTCGGC
ATGGACGAGCTGTACAAGTAAAGCGGCCGCGACTCTAGATCATAATCAGCCATACCACATTTGTAGAGGT
TTTACTTGCTTTAAAAAACCTCCCACACCTCCCCCTGAACCTGAAACATAAAATGAATGCAATTGTTGTT
GTTAACTTGTTTATTGCAGCTTATAATGGTTACAAATAAAGCAATAGCATCACAAATTTCACAAATAAAG
CATTTTTTTCACTGCATTCTAGTTGTGGTTTGTCCAAACTCATCAATGTATCTTAAGGCGTAAATTGTAA
GCGTTAATATTTTGTTAAAATTCGCGTTAAATTTTTGTTAAATCAGCTCATTTTTTAACCAATAGGCCGA
AATCGGCAAAATCCCTTATAAATCAAAAGAATAGACCGAGATAGGGT
[37 nt withheld, positions 3548-3584]
AAAGAACGTGGACTCCAACGTCAAAGG
[49 nt withheld, positions 3612-3660]
T
[91 nt withheld, positions 3662-3752]
G
[124 nt withheld, positions 3754-3877]
CAGGTGGCACTTTTCGGGGAAATGTGCGCGGAACCCCTATTTGTTTATTTTTCTAAATACATTCAAATAT
GTATCCGCTCATGAGACAATAACCCTGATAAATGCTTCAATAATATTGAAAAAGGAAGAGTCCTGAGGCG
GAAAGAACCAGCTGTGGAATGTGTGTCAGTTAGGGTGTGGAAAGTCCCCAGGCTCCCCAGCAGGCAGAAG
TATGCAAAGCATGCATCTCAATTAGTCAGCAACCAGGTGTGGAAAGTCCCCAGGCTCCCCAGCAGGCAGA
AGTATGCAAAGCATGCATCTCAATTAGTCAGCAACCATAGTCCCGCCCCTAACTCCGCCCATCCCGCCCC
TAACTCCGCCCAGTTCCGCCCATTCTCCGCCCCATGGCTGACTAATTTTTTTTATTTATGCAGAGGCCGA
GGCCGCCTCGGCCTCTGAGCTATTCCAGAAGTAGTGAGGAGGCTTTTTTGGAGGCCTAGGCTTTTGCAAA
GATCGATCAAGAGACAGGATGAGGATCGTTTCGCATGATTGAACAAGATGGATTGCACGCAGGTTCTCCG
GCCGCTTGGGTGGAGAGGCTATTCGGCTATGACTGGGCACAACAGACAATCGGCTGCTCTGATGCCGCCG
TGTTCCGGCTGTCAGCGCAGGGGCGCCCGGTTCTTTTTGTCAAGACCGACCTGTCCGGTGCCCTGAATGA
ACTGCAAGACGAGGCAGCGCGGCTATCGTGGCTGGCCACGACGGGCGTTCCTTGCGCAGCTGTGCTCGAC
GTTGTCACTGAAGCGGGAAGGGACTGGCTGCTATTGGGCGAAGTGCCGGGGCAGGATCTCCTGTCATCTC
ACCTTGCTCCTGCCGAGAAAGTATCCATCATGGCTGATGCAATGCGGCGGCTGCATACGCTTGATCCGGC
TACCTGCCCATTCGACCACCAAGCGAAACATCGCATCGAGCGAGCACGTACTCGGATGGAAGCCGGTCTT
GTCGATCAGGATGATCTGGACGAAGAGCATCAGGGGCTCGCGCCAGCCGAACTGTTCGCCAGGCTCAAGG
CGAGCATGCCCGACGGCGAGGATCTCGTCGTGACCCATGGCGATGCCTGCTTGCCGAATATCATGGTGGA
AAATGGCCGCTTTTCTGGATTCATCGACTGTGGCCGGCTGGGTGTGGCGGACCGCTATCAGGACATAGCG
TTGGCTACCCGTGATATTGCTGAAGAGCTTGGCGGCGAATGGGCTGACCGCTTCCTCGTGCTTTACGGTA
TCGCCGCTCCCGATTCGCAGCGCATCGCCTTCTATCGCCTTCTTGACGAGTTCTTCTGAGCGGGACTCTG
GGGTTCGAAATGACCGACCAAGCGACGCCCAACCTGCCATCACGAGATTTCGATTCCACCGCCGCCTTCT
ATGAAAGGTTGGGCTTCGGAATCGTTTTCCGGGACGCCGGCTGGATGATCCTCCAGCGCGGGGATCTCAT
GCTGGAGTTCTTCGCCCACCCTAGGGGGAGGCTAACTGAAACACGGAAGGAGACAATACCGGAAGGAACC
CGCGCTATGACGGCAATAAAAAGACAGAATAAAACGCACGGTGTTGGGTCGTTTGTTCATAAACGCGGGG
TTCGGTCCCAGGGCTGGCACTCTGTCGATACCCCACCGAGACCCCATTGGGGCCAATACGCCCGCGTTTC
TTCCTTTTCCCCACCCCACCCCCCAAGTTCGGGTGAAGGCCCAGGGCTCGCAGCCAACGTCGGGGCGGCA
GGCCCTGCCATAGCCTCAGGTTACTCATATATACTTTAGATTGATTTAAAACTTCATTTTTAATTTAAAA
GGATCTAGGTGAAGATCCTTTTTGATAATCTCATGACCAAAATCCCTTAACGTGAGTTTTCGTTCCACTG
AGCGTCAGACCCCGTAGAAAAGATCAAAGGATCTTCTTGAGATCCTTTTTTTCTGCGCGTAATCTGCTGC
TTGCAAACAAAAAAACCACCGCTACCAGCGGTGGTTTGTTTGCCGGATCAAGAGCTACCAACTCTTTTTC
CGAAGGTAACTGGCTTCAGCAGAGCGCAGATACCAAATACTGTTCTTCTAGTGTAGCCGTAGTTAGGCCA
CCACTTCAAGAACTCTGTAGCACCGCCTACATACCTCGCTCTGCTAATCCTGTTACCAGTGGCTGCTGCC
AGTGGCGATAAGTCGTGTCTTACCGGGTTGGACTCAAGACGATAGTTACCGGATAAGGCGCAGCGGTCGG
GCTGAACGGGGGGTTCGTGCACACAGCCCAGCTTGGAGCGAACGACCTACACCGAACTGAGATACCTACA
GCGTGAGCTATGAGAAAGCGCCACGCTTCCCGAAGGGAGAAAGGCGGACAGGTATCCGGTAAGCGGCAGG
GTCGGAACAGGAGAGCGCACGAGGGAGCTTCCAGGGGGAAACGCCTGGTATCTTTATAGTCCTGTCGGGT
TTCGCCACCTCTGACTTGAGCGTCGATTTTTGTGATGCTCGTCAGGGGGGCGGAGCCTATGGAAAAACGC
CAGCAACGCGGCCTTTTTACGGTTCCTGGCCTTTTGCTGGCCTTTTGCTCACATGTTCTTTCCTGCGTTA
TCCCCTGATTCTGTGGATAACCGTATTACCGCCATGCAT
Features (pLannotate 1.2.2; 15 found; start..end, strand, type, name):
     61..364     +  enhancer       CMV enhancer: human cytomegalovirus immediate early enhancer
    365..568     +  promoter       CMV promoter: human cytomegalovirus (CMV) immediate early promoter
    591..627     +  misc_feature   MCS (fragment): multiple cloning site
    634..2397    +  CDS            Atg16l1: A16L1_MOUSE - Also known as Apg16l. Experimental evidence at protein level: Swiss-Prot protein existence level 1. Plays an essential role in autophagy: interacts with ATG12- ATG5 to mediate the conjugation of phosphatidylethanolamine (PE) to LC3 (MAP1LC3A, MAP1LC3B or MAP1LC3C), to produce a membrane-bound activated form of LC3 named LC3-II. Thereby, controls the elongation of the nascent autophagosomal membrane (PubMed:18849966, PubMed:12665549, PubMed:24954904, PubMed:24553140, PubMed:23392225). Regulates mitochondrial antiviral signaling (MAVS)-dependent type I interferon (IFN-I) production
   2452..3171    +  CDS            mVenus: Venus YFP with monomerizing A206K mutation (Nagai et al., 2002; Kremers et al., 2006) mammalian codon-optimized
   3188..3271    +  CDS            large T antigen (fragment): large T antigen from SV40 (simian virus 40)
   3294..3415    +  polyA_signal   SV40 poly(A) signal: SV40 polyadenylation signal
   3449..3877    -  rep_origin     f1 ori (sequence partly withheld): f1 bacteriophage origin of replication; arrow indicates direction of (+) strand synthesis
   3904..4008    +  promoter       AmpR promoter: bla
   4010..4367    +  promoter       SV40 promoter: SV40 enhancer and early promoter
   4402..5196    +  CDS            NeoR/KanR: aminoglycoside phosphotransferase from Tn5; aph(3')-II (or nptII); confers resistance to neomycin, kanamycin, and G418 (Geneticin®)
   5217..5369    +  CDS            ble (fragment): BLE_KLEPN - Experimental evidence at protein level: Swiss-Prot protein existence level 1. Binding protein with a strong affinity to the bleomycin family of antibiotics. Binds to CL990; an antimitotic-antibiotic compound. From Klebsiella pneumoniae.
   5428..5475    +  polyA_signal   HSV TK poly(A) signal: herpes simplex virus thymidine kinase polyadenylation signal (Cole and Stacy, 1985)
   5566..5582    -  polyA_signal   bGH poly(A) signal (fragment): bovine growth hormone polyadenylation signal
   5804..6392    +  rep_origin     ori: high-copy-number ColE1/pMB1/pBR322/pUC origin of replication
