[The description below was written by a language model from this plasmid's Addgene catalogue record and pLannotate feature annotations shown in this document.]
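Description:
mVenus-ATG16-N-18 is a mammalian expression plasmid built on the mVenus-N1 backbone, an N1-type fluorescent protein fusion vector. It carries mouse ATG16, annotated in the sequence as Atg16l1, placed upstream of and fused to the monomeric yellow fluorescent protein mVenus, so the tag sits at the C terminus of the autophagy protein. The feature coordinates show a short gap between the two coding regions, consistent with a linker, and the "18" in the name probably refers to its length, although the record does not say so. Expression is driven by the human CMV immediate-early enhancer and promoter, and the transcript is terminated by the SV40 polyadenylation signal.

In bacteria the plasmid is maintained at high copy from a ColE1/pUC-type origin and selected with kanamycin. The same Tn5 aminoglycoside phosphotransferase gene (NeoR/KanR) is preceded by a bacterial bla promoter and the SV40 early promoter, and followed by the HSV TK polyadenylation signal, so it also gives G418 resistance for selecting stably transfected mammalian cells. An f1 origin is present as well. The short fragments annotated as SV40 large T antigen, ble and bGH poly(A) look like backbone remnants or incidental matches rather than functional parts.

The construct is intended for live-cell or fixed-cell imaging of ATG16L1, which acts with ATG12-ATG5 to promote LC3 lipidation and elongation of the autophagosomal membrane. The fusion is detected at roughly 515 nm excitation and 528 nm emission. The catalogue lists the localization as "Membrane Receptor", a label that fits poorly with the annotated autophagy function. The underlying sequence record is described as a partial NGS result.
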