Addgene plasmid #56323: mVenus-ATG16-N-18
Purpose: Localization: Membrane Receptor, Excitation: 515, Emission: 528
Depositing lab: Michael Davidson.
Backbone
  Vector backbone: mVenus-N1
  Backbone size w/o insert (bp): 4750
  Vector type: Mammalian Expression
  Selectable markers: Neomycin (select with G418)
Growth in bacteria
  Bacterial resistance: Kanamycin, 50 μg/mL
  Growth temperature: 37°C
  Growth strain: DH5alpha
  Copy number: High Copy
Gene/Insert
  Gene/Insert name: ATG16 (alt name: NM_001205392.1)
  Species: M. musculus (mouse)
  Promoter: CMV
  Tag / fusion protein: mVenus (C terminal on backbone)
  Cloning method: Unknown
  Sequencing primers: 5′ CMV-F; 3′ SV40pA-R
Terms and licenses: Academic/Nonprofit Terms; Industry Terms
Depositor comments: . Excitation = 515; Emission = 528
How to cite: mVenus-ATG16-N-18 was a gift from Michael Davidson (Addgene plasmid # 56323 ; http://n2t.net/addgene:56323 ; RRID:Addgene_56323)
