>Addgene plasmid #56323 | mVenus-ATG16-N-18 | depositor partial sequence | sequence record 87224 | insert sequence
TCCGCTAGCGCTACCGGACTCAGATCTCGAGCTCAAGCTTACCGCCATGTCGTCGGGCCTGCGCGCCGCA
GACTTTCCCCGCTGGAAGCGTCACATCGCGGAGGAACTGAGGCGCCGGGACCGACTGCAGAGGCAGGCGT
TCGAGGAGATCATTCTGCAGTATACCAAGTTGCTGGAAAAGTCAGATCTTCATTCAGTATTGACCCAGAA
ACTACAAGCAGAAAAGCATGACATGCCAAATAGGCATGAAATAAGTCCTGGACATGATGGTGCGTGGAAT
GATAGTCAACTACAAGAAATGGCCCAGTTGAGGATCAAACACCAGGAAGAGCTGACCGAACTGCACAAGA
AGCGTGGGGAGTTAGCTCAGTTGGTGATTGACCTGAACAACCAAATGCAGCAGAAGGACAAGGAGATACA
GATGAATGAAGCAAAGATTTCGGAGTATTTACAGACCATCTCTGACCTGGAGACAAACTGCCTGGACCTG
CGCACCAAACTGCAGGACCTCGAGGTAGCCAACCAGACCCTGAAGGATGAGTATGACGCCCTGCAGATTA
CTTTTACTGCCCTAGAAGAGAAACTGAGGAAAACTACTGAGGAGAACCAGGAACTGGTCACCAGATGGAT
GGCTGAGAAGGCCCAAGAAGCCAATCGCCTCAATGCAGAGAATGAGAAGGACTCCAGGAGGCGTCAAGCA
CGGCTGCAGAAGGAGCTTGCAGAAGCAGCAAAGGAACCTCTACCTGTTGAACAGGATGATGACATTGAAG
TCATTGTGGATGAGACCTCAGACCACACAGAAGAGACCTCTCCCGTCCGAGCTGTCAGCAGAGCAGCTAC
GAGACGCTCTGTCTCTTCCATCCCAGTCCCCCAGGATATCATGGACACTCATCCTGCTTCTGGTAAAGAT
GTGAGAGTCCCAACTACTGCCTCGTATGTCTTCGATGCGCATGACGGAGAGGTCAACGCAGTGCAGTTCA
GTCCAGGCTCCCGGTTGCTGGCCACTGGAGGCATGGACCGCAGGGTGAAACTTTGGGAAGCATTCGGAGA
TAAATGTGAATTCAAGGGCTCCCTGTCTGGCAGTAATGCTGGAATTACAAGCATTGAATTTGATAGTGCT
GGAGCTTACCTATTAGCAGCTTCAAATGATTTTGCAAGCCGAATCTGGACTGTGGATGATTATCGATTAC
GGCACACACTCACAGGCCACAGCGGGAAAGTCCTCTCTGCCAAGTTCCTGCTGGACAATGCACGGATTGT
CTCAGGAAGTCACGACCGGACCCTCAAACTCTGGGATCTCCGCAGCAAAGTCTGCATAAAAACAGTGTTT
GCAGGATCCAGCTGCAATGACATTGTTTGCACTGAACAATGTGTAATGAGTGGACATTTTGACAAGAAAA
TTCGTTTCTGGGATATCCGGTCAGAGAGTGTGGTCCGAGAGATGGAACTGTTAGGGAAGATCACTGCTCT
GGACCTAAACCCTGAGAGAACTGAGCTCCTGAGCTGCTCCCGTGATGACCTGCTAAAAGTCATCGACCTC
CGGACAAATGCAGTCAAACAGACATTCAGTGCGCCTGGATTCAAATGCGGCTCTGACTGGACCCGGGTTG
TCTTCAGCCCTGATGGCAGTTACGTGGCAGCAGGCTCAGCCGAGGGTTCTCTTTATGTCTGGAGTGTGCT
GACAGGGAAAGTGGAGAAGGTTCTTTCAAAACAGCACAGCTCTTCTATCAATGCGGTGGCGTGGGCCCCC
TCGGGCTTACATGTTGTCAGTGTGGACAAAGGAAGCAGAGCTATGCTGTGGGCACAGCCTGGGAGAGGCA
GCGGGAGTGGCAGTCGCGGAGGCAGTGGTGGACCGGTCGCCACCATGGTGAGCAAGGGCGAGGAGCTGTT
CACCGGGGTGGTGCCCATCCTGGTCGAGCTGGACGGCGACGTAAACGGCCACAAGTTCAGCGTGTCCGGC
GAGGGCGAGGGCGATGCCACCTACGGCAAGCTGACCCTGAAGCTGATCTGCACCACCGGCAAGCTGCCCG
TGCCCTGGCCCACCCTCGTGACCACCCTGGGCTACGGCCTGCAGTGCTTCGCCCGCTACCCCGACCACAT
GAAGCAGCACGACTTCTTCAAGTCCGCCATGCCCGAAGGCTACGTCCAGGAGCGCACCATCTTCTTCAAG
GACGACGGCAACTACAAGACCCGCGCCGAGGTGAAGTTCGAGGGCGACACCCTGGTGAACCGCATCGAGC
TGAAGGGCATCGACTTCAAGGAGGACGGCAACATCCTGGGGCACAAGCTGGAGTACAACTACAACAGCCA
CAACGTCTATATCACCGCCGACAAGCAGAAGAACGGCATCAAGGCCAACTTCAAGATCCGCCACAACATC
GAGGACGGCGGCGTGCAGCTCGCCGACCACTACCAGCAGAACACCCCCATCGGCGACGGCCCCGTGCTGC
TGCCCGACAACCACTACCTGAGCTACCAGTCCAAGCTGAGCAAAGACCCCAACGAGAAGCGCGATCACAT
GGTCCTGCTGGAGTTCGTGACCGCCGCCGGGATCACTCTCGGCATGGACGAGCTGTACAAGTAAAGCGGC
CGCGACTCTAGATCATAATCAGCCATACCACATTTGT
